>Addgene plasmid #152294 | pGBW-m4134226 | addgene full sequence | sequence record 311990 | Addgene NGS Result
CGTTACATAACTTACGGTAAATGGCCCGCCTGGCTGACCGCCCAACGACCCCCGCCCATTGACGTCAATA
ATGACGTATGTTCCCATAGTAACGCCAATAGGGACTTTCCATTGACGTCAATGGGTGGAGTATTTACGGT
AAACTGCCCACTTGGCAGTACATCAAGTGTATCATATGCCAAGTACGCCCCCTATTGACGTCAATGACGG
TAAATGGCCCGCCTGGCATTATGCCCAGTACATGACCTTATGGGACTTTCCTACTTGGCAGTACATCTAC
GTATTAGTCATCGCTATTACCATGCTGATGCGGTTTTGGCAGTACATCAATGGGCGTGGATAGCGGTTTG
ACTCACGGGGATTTCCAAGTCTCCACCCCATTGACGTCAATGGGAGTTTGTTTTGGCACCAAAATCAACG
GGACTTTCCAAAATGTCGTAACAACTCCGCCCCATTGACGCAAATGGGCGGTAGGCGTGTACGGTGGGAG
GTCTATATAAGCAGAGCTGGTTTAGTGAACCGTCAGATCAGATCTTTGTCGATCCTACCATCCACTCGAC
ACACCCGCCAGCGGCCGCCACCATG
[417 nt withheld, positions 586-1002]
GAAAACCTTTACTTTCAGTCGGGGAAACCTATACCCAATCCACTTCTCGGCTTAGATTCTACCTAAGCTA
GCTTGACTGACTGAGATACAGCGTACCTTCAGCTCACAGACATGATAAGATACATTGATGAGTTTGGACA
AACCACAACTAGAATGCAGTGAAAAAAATGCTTTATTTGTGAAATTTGTGATGCTATTGCTTTATTTGTA
ACCATTATAAGCTGCAATAAACAAGTTAACAACAACAATTGCATTCATTTTATGTTTCAGGTTCAGGGGG
AGGTGTGGGAGGTTTTTTAAAGCAAGTAAAACCTCTACAAATGTGGTATTGGCCCATCTCTATCGGTATC
GTAGCATAACCCCTTGGGGCCTCTAAACGGGTCTTGAGGGGTTTTTTGTGCCCCTCGGGCCGGATTGCTA
TCTACCGGCATTGGCGCAGAAAAAAATGCCTGATGCGACGCTGCGCGTCTTATACTCCCACATATGCCAG
ATTCAGCAACGGATACGGCTTCCCCAACTTGCCCACTTCCATACGTGTCCTCCTTACCAGAAATTTATCC
TTAAGGTCGTCAGCTATCCTGCAGGCGATCTCTCGATTTCGATCAAGACATTCCTTTAATGGTCTTTTCT
GGACACCACTAGGGGTCAGAAGTAGTTCATCAAACTTTCTTCCCTCCCTAATCTCATTGGTTACCTTGGG
CTATCGAAACTTAATTAACCAGTCAAGTCAGCTACTTGGCGAGATCGACTTGTCTGGGTTTCGACTACGC
TCAGAATTGCGTCAGTCAAGTTCGATCTGGTCCTTGCTATTGCACCCGTTCTCCGATTACGAGTTTCATT
TAAATCATGTGAGCAAAAGGCCAGCAAAAGGCCAGGAACCGTAAAAAGGCCGCGTTGCTGGCGTTTTTCC
ATAGGCTCCGCCCCCCTGACGAGCATCACAAAAATCGACGCTCAAGTCAGAGGTGGCGAAACCCGACAGG
ACTATAAAGATACCAGGCGTTTCCCCCTGGAAGCTCCCTCGTGCGCTCTCCTGTTCCGACCCTGCCGCTT
ACCGGATACCTGTCCGCCTTTCTCCCTTCGGGAAGCGTGGCGCTTTCTCATAGCTCACGCTGTAGGTATC
TCAGTTCGGTGTAGGTCGTTCGCTCCAAGCTGGGCTGTGTGCACGAACCCCCCGTTCAGCCCGACCGCTG
CGCCTTATCCGGTAACTATCGTCTTGAGTCCAACCCGGTAAGACACGACTTATCGCCACTGGCAGCAGCC
ACTGGTAACAGGATTAGCAGAGCGAGGTATGTAGGCGGTGCTACAGAGTTCTTGAAGTGGTGGCCTAACT
ACGGCTACACTAGAAGAACAGTATTTGGTATCTGCGCTCTGCTGAAGCCAGTTACCTTCGGAAAAAGAGT
TGGTAGCTCTTGATCCGGCAAACAAACCACCGCTGGTAGCGGTGGTTTTTTTGTTTGCAAGCAGCAGATT
ACGCGCAGAAAAAAAGGATCTCAAGAAGATCCTTTGATCTTTTCTACGGGGTCTGACGCTCAGTGGAACG
AAAACTCACGTTAAGGGATTTTGGTCATGAGATTATCAAAAAGGATCTTCACCTAGATCCTTTTAAATTA
AAAATGAAGTTTTAAATCAATCTAAAGTATATATGAGTAAACTTGGTCTGACAGTTACCAATGCTTAATC
AGTGAGGCACCTATCTCAGCGATCTGTCTATTTCGTTCATCCATAGTTGCATTTAAATTTCCGAACTCTC
CAAGGCCCTCGTCGGAAAATCTTCAAACCTTTCGTCCGATCCATCTTGCAGGCTACCTCTCGAACGAACT
ATCGCAAGTCTCTTGGCCGGCCTTGCGCCTTGGCTATTGCTTGGCAGCGCCTATCGCCAGGTATTACTCC
AATCCCGAATATCCGAGATCGGGATCACCCGAGAGAAGTTCAACCTACATCCTCAATCCCGATCTATCCG
AGATCCGAGGAATATCGAAATCGGGGCGCGCCTGGTGTACCGAGAACGATCCTCTCAGTGCGAGTCTCGA
CGATCCATATCGTTGCTTGGCAGTCAGCCAGTCGGAATCCAGCTTGGGACCCAGGAAGTCCAATCGTCAG
ATATTGTACTCAAGCCTGGTCACGGCAGCGTACCGATCTGTTTAAACCTAGATATTGATAGTCTGATCGG
TCAACGTATAATCGAGTCCTAGCTTTTGCAAACATCTATCAAGAGACAGGATCAGCAGGAGGCTTTCGCA
TGAGTATTCAACATTTCCGTGTCGCCCTTATTCCCTTTTTTGCGGCATTTTGCCTTCCTGTTTTTGCTCA
CCCAGAAACGCTGGTGAAAGTAAAAGATGCTGAAGATCAGTTGGGTGCGCGAGTGGGTTACATCGAACTG
GATCTCAACAGCGGTAAGATCCTTGAGAGTTTTCGCCCCGAAGAACGCTTTCCAATGATGAGCACTTTTA
AAGTTCTGCTATGTGGCGCGGTATTATCCCGTATTGACGCCGGGCAAGAGCAACTCGGTCGCCGCATACA
CTATTCTCAGAATGACTTGGTTGAGTATTCACCAGTCACAGAAAAGCATCTTACGGATGGCATGACAGTA
AGAGAATTATGCAGTGCTGCCATAACCATGAGTGATAACACTGCGGCCAACTTACTTCTGACAACGATTG
GAGGACCGAAGGAGCTAACCGCTTTTTTGCACAACATGGGGGATCATGTAACTCGCCTTGATCGTTGGGA
ACCGGAGCTGAATGAAGCCATACCAAACGACGAGCGTGACACCACGATGCCTGTAGCAATGGCAACAACC
TTGCGTAAACTATTAACTGGCGAACTACTTACTCTAGCTTCCCGGCAACAGTTGATAGACTGGATGGAGG
CGGATAAAGTTGCAGGACCACTTCTGCGCTCGGCCCTTCCGGCTGGCTGGTTTATTGCTGATAAATCTGG
AGCCGGTGAGCGTGGGTCTCGCGGTATCATTGCAGCACTGGGGCCAGATGGTAAGCCCTCCCGTATCGTA
GTTATCTACACGACGGGGAGTCAGGCAACTATGGATGAACGAAATAGACAGATCGCTGAGATAGGTGCCT
CACTGATTAAGCATTGGTAACCGATTCTAGGTGCATTGGCGCAGAAAAAAATGCCTGATGCGACGCTGCG
CGTCTTATACTCCCACATATGCCAGATTCAGCAACGGATACGGCTTCCCCAACTTGCCCACTTCCATACG
TGTCCTCCTTACCAGAAATTTATCCTTAAGATCCCGAATCGTTTAAACTCGACTCTGGCTCTATCGAATC
TCCGTCGTTTCGAGCTTACGCGAACAGCCGTGGCGCTCATTTGCTCGTCGGGCATCGAATCTCGTCAGCT
ATCGTCAGCTTACCTTTTTGGCAGCGATCGCGGCTCCCGACATCTTGGACCATTAGCTCCACAGGTATCT
TCTTCCCTCTAGTGGTCATAACAGCAGCTTCAGCTACCTCTCAATTCAAAAAACCCCTCAAGACCCGTTT
AGAGGCCCCAAGGGGTTATGCTATCAATCGTTGCGTTACACACACAAAAAACCAACACACATCCATCTTC
GATGGATAGCGATTTTATTATCTAACTGCTGATCGAGTGTAGCCAGATCTAGTAATCAATTACGGGGTCA
TTAGTTCATAGCCCATATATGGAGTTCCG
Features (pLannotate 1.2.2; 17 found; start..end, strand, type, name):
      1..304     +  enhancer       CMV enhancer: human cytomegalovirus immediate early enhancer
    377..394     -  promoter       CMV promoter (fragment): human cytomegalovirus (CMV) immediate early promoter
    457..508     +  promoter       CMVd2 promoter: truncated human cytomegalovirus (CMV) immediate early promoter that yields moderately reduced expression relative to the full-length promoter
    574..1002    +  CDS            R1A_SARS2 (fragment) (sequence partly withheld): Experimental evidence at protein level: Swiss-Prot protein existence level 1. [Non-structural protein 10]: Plays a pivotal role in viral transcription by stimulating both nsp14 3'-5' exoribonuclease and nsp16 2'-O-methyltransferase activities. Therefore plays an essential role in viral mRNAs cap methylation. From Severe acute respiratory syndrome coronavirus 2 (2019-nCoV) (SARS-CoV-2).
   1118..1239    -  polyA_signal   SV40 poly(A) signal: SV40 polyadenylation signal
   1262..1331    -  CDS            large T antigen (fragment): large T antigen from SV40 (simian virus 40)
   1354..1400    +  terminator     T7 terminator: transcription terminator for bacteriophage T7 RNA polymerase
   1430..1566    +  terminator     rrnG terminator: transcription terminator from the E. coli ribosomal RNA rrnG operon (Albrechtsen et al., 1991)
   1611..1682    +  misc_feature   3' β-globin insulator: insulator downstream of the human β-globin locus (Farrell et al., 2002)
   1908..2496    -  rep_origin     ori: high-copy-number ColE1/pMB1/pBR322/pUC origin of replication
   2668..2732    -  CDS            bla(M) (fragment): β-lactamase lacking the signal sequence; bla(M); allows cytosolic expression of β-lactamase
   3242..4102    +  CDS            AmpR: β-lactamase; bla; confers resistance to ampicillin, carbenicillin, and related antibiotics
   4115..4251    +  terminator     rrnG terminator: transcription terminator from the E. coli ribosomal RNA rrnG operon (Albrechtsen et al., 1991)
   4403..4474    +  misc_feature   5' β-globin insulator: insulator upstream of the human β-globin locus (Farrell et al., 2002)
   4479..4525    -  terminator     T7 terminator: transcription terminator for bacteriophage T7 RNA polymerase
   4543..4591    -  polyA_signal   poly(A) signal: synthetic polyadenylation signal
   4622..4671    +  enhancer       CMV enhancer (fragment): human cytomegalovirus immediate early enhancer
