[The description below was written by a language model from this plasmid's Addgene catalogue record and pLannotate feature annotations shown in this document.]
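Description:
pGBW-m4134226 is a mammalian expression plasmid built on the pTwist_CMV_6 backbone for producing the SARS-CoV-2 non-structural protein 10 (nsp10) in transfected cells. It is maintained in E. coli as a high-copy plasmid through a ColE1/pUC-type origin of replication and is selected with ampicillin via a full-length β-lactamase (AmpR) gene. A short additional β-lactamase fragment is also annotated, apparently a backbone remnant. No mammalian selection marker is annotated, so the design appears suited to transient expression.

The payload is the wild-type nsp10 coding region, a roughly 416 bp segment of the viral ORF1ab polyprotein gene. It sits downstream of the human cytomegalovirus immediate early enhancer and promoter elements, and transcription ends at an SV40 polyadenylation signal. The catalogue entry states that the backbone supplies a C-terminal tag consisting of a TEV protease cleavage site and a V5 epitope, which would allow detection or immunoprecipitation and optional tag removal. These tag elements are not separately annotated in the feature table, although the annotated coding match runs slightly longer than the stated insert size. The expression cassette and the bacterial marker region are flanked by insulating elements: T7 and rrnG transcription terminators, a synthetic poly(A) signal, and 5' and 3' β-globin insulator sequences. These elements limit transcriptional read-through between plasmid modules.

nsp10 is a cofactor that stimulates the nsp14 exoribonuclease and nsp16 2'-O-methyltransferase activities involved in viral RNA proofreading and cap methylation. The plasmid is therefore suited to studying the expression, localisation and interactions of this protein in mammalian cells.
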