Addgene plasmid #152294: pGBW-m4134226
Purpose: Mammalian expression plasmid for SARS-CoV-2 nsp10
Depositing lab: Ginkgo Bioworks & Benjie Chen. Depositing organization: Ginkgo Bioworks.
Backbone
  Vector backbone: pTwist_CMV_6
  Backbone size w/o insert (bp): 4180
  Vector type: Mammalian Expression
Growth in bacteria
  Bacterial resistance: Ampicillin, 100 μg/mL
  Growth temperature: 37°C
  Growth strain: DH5alpha
  Copy number: High Copy
Gene/Insert
  Gene/Insert name: SARS-CoV-2 nsp10
  Species: Severe acute respiratory syndrome coronavirus 2
  Insert size (bp): 416
  Mutation: wt
  Entrez Gene: ORF1ab (a.k.a. GU280_gp01)
  Promoter: CMV
  Tag / fusion protein: Cleavable TEV;V5 (C terminal on backbone)
  Cloning method: Unknown
Resource information
  A portion of this plasmid was derived from a plasmid made by: GinkgoBioworks
Depositor comments: NCBI reference sequence: YP_009725306.1
How to cite: pGBW-m4134226 was a gift from Ginkgo Bioworks & Benjie Chen (Addgene plasmid # 152294 ; http://n2t.net/addgene:152294 ; RRID:Addgene_152294)
